Addgene plasmid #104174: pRG2
Purpose: (Empty Backbone) sgRNA expression
Depositing lab: Jin-Soo Kim. Depositing organization: Institute for Basic Science. Publication: Rescue of high-specificity Cas9 variants using sgRNAs with matched 5' nucleotides. Kim S, Bae T, Hwang J, Kim JS. Genome Biol. 2017 Nov 15;18(1):218. doi: 10.1186/s13059-017-1355-3. PubMed 29141659.
Backbone
  Vector backbone: pRG2
  Vector type: Mammalian Expression, CRISPR
Growth in bacteria
  Bacterial resistance: Ampicillin, 100 μg/mL
  Growth temperature: 37°C
  Growth strain: DH5alpha
  Copy number: High Copy
Gene/Insert
  Gene/Insert name: None
Terms and licenses: Academic/Nonprofit Terms; Industry Terms: Not Available to Industry
Depositor comments: The depositing lab has noted that the yield of plasmid after mini prep could be low due to a discrepancy in the ori sequence. The differences in sequence do not affect function of this plasmid for mammalian expression of sgRNA,
How to cite: pRG2 was a gift from Jin-Soo Kim (Addgene plasmid # 104174 ; http://n2t.net/addgene:104174 ; RRID:Addgene_104174)
