[The description below was written by a language model from this plasmid's Addgene catalogue record and pLannotate feature annotations shown in this document.]
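Description:
pRG2 is a small (about 3.1 kb) empty-backbone plasmid for expressing single guide RNAs in mammalian cells as part of a Streptococcus pyogenes CRISPR/Cas9 system. It carries no insert as deposited. The plasmid is propagated in E. coli using a ColE1/pUC-type high-copy origin and is selected with ampicillin through the β-lactamase gene (AmpR) and its own promoter. The depositor notes that a discrepancy in the origin sequence may lower plasmid yield from small-scale preparations, but this is reported not to affect sgRNA expression in mammalian cells.

The functional unit is a human U6 promoter, an RNA polymerase III promoter widely used to drive short, precisely defined transcripts, followed further downstream by the SpCas9 guide RNA scaffold. Between these two elements, the annotation shows a stuffer region of bacterial vector-derived sequence: short rop and bom fragments, and an inverted lacZα fragment with the pUC18/19 multiple cloning site, lac operator and lac promoter. This layout suggests that the stuffer is replaced by a target-specific spacer so that U6 transcribes a complete sgRNA, possibly with loss of lacZα as a cloning indicator, although the record does not describe the cloning scheme or the restriction sites involved. The very short hits annotated as CMV enhancer, lacI and HIV-1 Rev fragments are most likely incidental sequence matches or backbone remnants rather than working elements.

No Cas9 coding sequence or mammalian selection marker is annotated, so the nuclease must be supplied separately. The associated work concerns matching the 5' nucleotides of sgRNAs to restore the activity of high-specificity Cas9 variants.
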