Features (pLannotate 1.2.2; 14 found; start..end, strand, type, name):
     66..306     +  promoter       U6 promoter: RNA polymerase III promoter for human U6 snRNA
    415..450     +  CDS            rop (fragment): Rop protein, which maintains plasmids at low copy number; rop
    552..651     +  misc_feature   bom (fragment): basis of mobility region from pBR322
    657..811     -  CDS            lacZα (fragment): LacZα fragment of β-galactosidase; lacZ fragment
    814..870     -  misc_feature   MCS: pUC18/19 multiple cloning site
    903..919     -  protein_bind   lac operator: The lac repressor binds to the lac operator to inhibit transcription in E. coli. This inhibition can be relieved by adding lactose or isopropyl-β-D-thiogalactopyranoside (IPTG). lac repressor encoded by lacI
    927..957     -  promoter       lac promoter: promoter for the E. coli lac operon
    987..1062    +  misc_RNA       gRNA scaffold: guide RNA scaffold for the Streptococcus pyogenes CRISPR/Cas9 system
   1104..1124    +  enhancer       CMV enhancer (fragment): human cytomegalovirus immediate early enhancer
   1131..1184    -  CDS            lacI (fragment): lac repressor; lacI; The lac repressor binds to the lac operator to inhibit transcription in E. coli. This inhibition can be relieved by adding lactose or isopropyl-β-D-thiogalactopyranoside (IPTG).
   1367..1955    -  rep_origin     ori: high-copy-number ColE1/pMB1/pBR322/pUC origin of replication
   2126..2986    -  CDS            AmpR: β-lactamase; bla; confers resistance to ampicillin, carbenicillin, and related antibiotics
   2987..3091    -  promoter       AmpR promoter: bla
   3139..16      +  CDS            Rev (fragment) (across the origin): human immunodeficiency virus 1 (HIV-1) Rev protein; rev; enhances nuclear export of unspliced and incompletely spliced viral mRNAs
>Addgene plasmid #104174 | pRG2 | addgene full sequence | sequence record 199286 | Addgene NGS Result
GATTAGTGAACGGATCTCGACGGTATCGATCACGAGACTAGCCTCGAGCGGCCGCCCCCTTCACCGAGGG
CCTATTTCCCATGATTCCTTCATATTTGCATATACGATACAAGGCTGTTAGAGAGATAATTGGAATTAAT
TTGACTGTAAACACAAAGATATTAGTACAAAATACGTGACGTAGAAAGTAATAATTTCTTGGGTAGTTTG
CAGTTTTAAAATTATGTTTTAAAATGGACTATCATATGCTTACCGTAACTTGAAAGTATTTCGATTTCTT
GGCTTTATATATCTTGTGGAAAGGACGAAACACCGGAGACCACATTTCCCCGAAAAGTGCCACCTGACGT
CTAAGAAACCATTATTATCATGACATTAACCTATAAAAATAGGCGTATCACGAGGCCCTTTCGTCTCGCG
CGTTTCGGTGATGACGGTGAAAACCTCTGACACATGCAGCTCCCGGAGACGGTCACAGCTTGTCTGTAAG
CGGATGCCGGGAGCAGACAAGCCCGTCAGGGCGCGTCAGCGGGTGTTGGCGGGTGTCGGGGCTGGCTTAA
CTATGCGGCATCAGAGCAGATTGTACTGAGAGTGCACCATATGCGGTGTGAAATACCGCACAGATGCGTA
AGGAGAAAATACCGCATCAGGCGCCATTCGCCATTCAGGCTGCGCAACTGTTGGGAAGGGCGATCGGTGC
GGGCCTCTTCGCTATTACGCCAGCTGGCGAAAGGGGGATGTGCTGCAAGGCGATTAAGTTGGGTAACGCC
AGGGTTTTCCCAGTCACGACGTTGTAAAACGACGGCCAGTGCCAAGCTTGCATGCCTGCAGGTCGACTCT
AGAGGATCCCCGGGTACCGAGCTCGAATTCGTAATCATGTCATAGCTGTTTCCTGTGTGAAATTGTTATC
CGCTCACAATTCCACACAACATACGAGCCGGAAGCATAAAGTGTAAAGCCTGGGGTGCCTAATAGATCCG
GTCTCCGTTTTAGAGCTAGAAATAGCAAGTTAAAATAAGGCTAGTCCGTTATCAACTTGAAAAAGTGGCA
CCGAGTCGGTGCTTTTTTCTAGATTCGCGATGTACGGGCCAGATATACGCGTTGACATTGATTATTGACT
AGTTGTCTTCCTGCATTAATGAATCGGCCAACGCGCGGGGAGAGGCGGTTTGCGTATTGGGCGCTCTTCC
GCTTCCTCGCTCACTGACTCGCTGCGCTCGGTCGTTCGGCTGCGGCGAGCGGTATCAGCTCACTCAAAGG
CGGTAATACGGTTATCCACAGAATCAGGGGATAACGCAGGAAAGAACATGTGAGCAAAAGGCCAGCAAAA
GGCCAGGAACCGTAAAAAGGCCGCGTTGCTGGCGTTTTTCCATAGGCTCCGCCCCCCTGACGAGCATCAC
AAAAATCGACGCTCAAGTCAGAGGTGGCGAAACCCGACAGGACTATAAAGATACCAGGCGTTTCCCCCTG
GAAGCTCCCTCGTGCGCTCTCCTGTTCCGACCCTGCCGCTTACCGGATACCTGTCCGCCTTTCTCCCTTC
GGGAAGCGTGGCGCTTTCTCATAGCTCACGCTGTAGGTATCTCAGTTCGGTGTAGGTCGTTCGCTCCAAG
CTGGGCTGTGTGCACGAACCCCCCGTTCAGCCCGACCGCTGCGCCTTATCCGGTAACTATCGTCTTGAGT
CCAACCCGGTAAGACACGACTTATCGCCACTGGCAGCAGCCACTGGTAACAGGATTAGCAGAGCGAGGTA
TGTAGGCGGTGCTACAGAGTTCTTGAAGTGGTGGCCTAACTACGGCTACACTAGAAGAACAGTATTTGGT
ATCTGCGCTCTGCTGAAGCCAGTTACCTTCGGAAAAAGAGTTGGTAGCTCTTGATCCGGCAAACAAACCA
CCGCTGGTAGCGGTGGTTTTTTTGTTTGCAAGCAGCAGATTACGCGCAGAAAAAAAGGATCTCAAGAAGA
TCCTTTGATCTTTTCTACGGGGTCTGACGCTCAGTGGAACGAAAACTCACGTTAAGGGATTTTGGTCATG
AGATTATCAAAAAGGATCTTCACCTAGATCCTTTTAAATTAAAAATGAAGTTTTAAATCAATCTAAAGTA
TATATGAGTAAACTTGGTCTGACAGTTACCAATGCTTAATCAGTGAGGCACCTATCTCAGCGATCTGTCT
ATTTCGTTCATCCATAGTTGCCTGACTCCCCGTCGTGTAGATAACTACGATACGGGAGGGCTTACCATCT
GGCCCCAGTGCTGCAATGATACCGCGAGATCCACGCTCACCGGCTCCAGATTTATCAGCAATAAACCAGC
CAGCCGGAAGGGCCGAGCGCAGAAGTGGTCCTGCAACTTTATCCGCCTCCATCCAGTCTATTAATTGTTG
CCGGGAAGCTAGAGTAAGTAGTTCGCCAGTTAATAGTTTGCGCAACGTTGTTGCCATTGCTACAGGCATC
GTGGTGTCACGCTCGTCGTTTGGTATGGCTTCATTCAGCTCCGGTTCCCAACGATCAAGGCGAGTTACAT
GATCCCCCATGTTGTGCAAAAAAGCGGTTAGCTCCTTCGGTCCTCCGATCGTTGTCAGAAGTAAGTTGGC
CGCAGTGTTATCACTCATGGTTATGGCAGCACTGCATAATTCTCTTACTGTCATGCCATCCGTAAGATGC
TTTTCTGTGACTGGTGAGTACTCAACCAAGTCATTCTGAGAATAGTGTATGCGGCGACCGAGTTGCTCTT
GCCCGGCGTCAATACGGGATAATACCGCGCCACATAGCAGAACTTTAAAAGTGCTCATCATTGGAAAACG
TTCTTCGGGGCGAAAACTCTCAAGGATCTTACCGCTGTTGAGATCCAGTTCGATGTAACCCACTCGTGCA
CCCAACTGATCTTCAGCATCTTTTACTTTCACCAGCGTTTCTGGGTGAGCAAAAACAGGAAGGCAAAATG
CCGCAAAAAAGGGAATAAGGGCGACACGGAAATGTTGAATACTCATACTCTTCCTTTTTCAATATTATTG
AAGCATTTATCAGGGTTATTGTCTCATGAGCGGATACATATTTGAATGTATTTAGAAAAATAAACAAATA
GGGGTTCCGCGCACATTTCCCCGAAAAGTGCCACCTGACGTCGACGAAGACTCAATTGTC
